Addgene plasmid #166180: pDONR221-HNRNPH1(2of2)
Purpose: Gateway entry vector for N. furzeri HNRNPH1
Depositing lab: Daniel Jarosz. Depositing organization: Stanford University. Publication: Tissue-specific landscape of protein aggregation and quality control in an aging vertebrate. Chen YR, Harel I, Singh PP, Ziv I, Moses E, Goshtchevsky U, Machado BE, Brunet A, Jarosz DF. Dev Cell. 2024 Jul 22;59(14):1892-1911.e13. doi: 10.1016/j.devcel.2024.04.014. Epub 2024 May 28. PubMed 38810654.
Backbone
  Vector backbone: pDONR221
  Vector type: Gateway Entry Vector
Growth in bacteria
  Bacterial resistance: Kanamycin, 50 μg/mL
  Growth temperature: 37°C
  Growth strain: DH5alpha
  Copy number: High Copy
Gene/Insert
  Gene/Insert name: HNRNPH1(2of2)
  Species: N. furzeri
  Insert size (bp): 1212
  Cloning method: Gateway Cloning
Terms and licenses: Academic/Nonprofit Terms; Industry Terms: Not Available to Industry
Depositor comments: Stopless entry clone. Please visit https://doi.org/10.1101/2022.02.26.482120 for bioRxiv preprint. Also see Harel and Chen et al. 2024 (https://doi.org/10.1016/j.celrep.2023.112787)
How to cite: pDONR221-HNRNPH1(2of2) was a gift from Daniel Jarosz (Addgene plasmid # 166180 ; http://n2t.net/addgene:166180 ; RRID:Addgene_166180)
