[The description below was written by a language model from this plasmid's Addgene catalogue record and pLannotate feature annotations shown in this document.]
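Description:
pDONR221-HNRNPH1(2of2) is a Gateway entry clone built in the pDONR221 backbone that carries the coding sequence of one of two HNRNPH1 paralogs ("2of2") from the African turquoise killifish, Nothobranchius furzeri. It is a small bacterial plasmid of about 3.6 kb, maintained at high copy in E. coli through a ColE1/pUC-type origin and selected with kanamycin via the aph(3')-Ia resistance gene. The rrnB T1 and T2 terminators upstream of the cloning region insulate the insert from read-through transcription. A T7 promoter lies just beyond attL2 and points back toward the insert. The short lacI and lacZα fragments flagged by the annotation are backbone remnants rather than functional genes.

The insert is flanked by attL1 and attL2 sites, the products of a BP recombination, which allow directional transfer into any attR-containing destination vector by an LR Clonase reaction. The catalogue lists the insert as 1,212 bp. The automated annotation, which recognises it by homology to human HNRNPH1 and therefore labels it as a fragment of the human protein, spans roughly 1,020 bp between the att sites, so the recorded insert size may include flanking sequence. HNRNPH1 is a heterogeneous nuclear ribonucleoprotein involved in pre-mRNA processing and alternative splicing regulation. The entry clone has no promoter for expressing the gene in eukaryotic cells, so expression depends on the chosen destination vector. The depositor notes that this is a stopless clone, meaning the open reading frame lacks a stop codon and can be fused in frame to C-terminal tags or reporters supplied by the destination vector. It was deposited in connection with work on tissue-specific protein aggregation and quality control in an aging vertebrate.
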