Features (pLannotate 1.2.2; 10 found; start..end, strand, type, name):
    121..213     +  CDS            lacI (fragment): lac repressor; lacI; The lac repressor binds to the lac operator to inhibit transcription in E. coli. This inhibition can be relieved by adding lactose or isopropyl-β-D-thiogalactopyranoside (IPTG).
    268..295     -  terminator     rrnB T2 terminator: transcription terminator T2 from the E. coli rrnB gene
    427..470     +  terminator     rrnB T1 terminator: Escherichia coli rrnB; transcription terminator T1 from the E. coli rrnB gene
    517..553     -  CDS            lacZα (fragment): LacZα fragment of β-galactosidase; lacZ fragment
    569..668     +  protein_bind   attL1: mutant version of attL; recombination site for the Gateway® LR reaction LR Clonase™
    695..1717    +  CDS            HNRNPH1 (fragment): HNRH1_HUMAN - Also known as HNRPH, HNRPH1. Experimental evidence at protein level: Swiss-Prot protein existence level 1. This protein is a component of the heterogeneous nuclear ribonucleoprotein (hnRNP) complexes which provide the substrate for the processing events that pre-mRNAs undergo before becoming functional, translatable mRNAs in the cytoplasm. Mediates pre-mRNA alternative splicing regulation. Inhibits, together with CUGBP1, insulin receptor (IR) pre-mRNA exon 11 inclusion in myoblast. Binds to the IR RNA. Binds poly(RG). From Homo sapiens (Human).
   1719..1818    -  protein_bind   attL2: mutant version of attL; recombination site for the Gateway® LR reaction LR Clonase™
   1836..1854    -  promoter       T7 promoter: promoter for bacteriophage T7 RNA polymerase
   1988..2797    +  CDS            KanR: aminoglycoside phosphotransferase; aph(3')-Ia; confers resistance to kanamycin in bacteria or G418 (Geneticin®) in eukaryotes
   2944..3532    +  rep_origin     ori: high-copy-number ColE1/pMB1/pBR322/pUC origin of replication
>Addgene plasmid #166180 | pDONR221-HNRNPH1(2of2) | addgene full sequence | sequence record 329524 | Addgene NGS Result
CTTTCCTGCGTTATCCCCTGATTCTGTGGATAACCGTATTACCGCCTTTGAGTGAGCTGATACCGCTCGC
CGCAGCCGAACGACCGAGCGCAGCGAGTCAGTGAGCGAGGAAGCGGAAGAGCGCCCAATACGCAAACCGC
CTCTCCCCGCGCGTTGGCCGATTCATTAATGCAGCTGGCACGACAGGTTTCCCGACTGGAAAGCGGGCAG
TGAGCGCAACGCAATTAATACGCGTACCGCTAGCCAGGAAGAGTTTGTAGAAACGCAAAAAGGCCATCCG
TCAGGATGGCCTTCTGCTTAGTTTGATGCCTGGCAGTTTATGGCGGGCGTCCTGCCCGCCACCCTCCGGG
CCGTTGCTTCACAACGTTCAAATCCGCTCCCGGCGGATTTGTCCTACTCAGGAGAGCGTTCACCGACAAA
CAACAGATAAAACGAAAGGCCCAGTCTTCCGACTGAGCCTTTCGTTTTATTTGATGCCTGGCAGTTCCCT
ACTCTCGCGTTAACGCTAGCATGGATGTTTTCCCAGTCACGACGTTGTAAAACGACGGCCAGTCTTAAGC
TCGGGCCCCAAATAATGATTTTATTTTGACTGATAGTGACCTGTTCGTTGCAACAAATTGATGAGCAATG
CTTTTTTATAATGCCAACTTTGTACAAAAAAGCAGGCTTCGAAGGAGATAACAAAATGGCTGATGAGGGA
TATGTTGTGAGAATCCGGGGTCTACCATGGTCCTGTTCAGTAGATGAAGTACAGAGGTTTTTCTCAGGTT
GTGAAATTCTTAACAAGGGCAATGGAATTCACTTCACCTACACAAGAGAGGGGCGTCCCAGCGGAGAAGC
ATTTGTGGAACTGGAGACAGAAGATGATCTGAAAATTGCTGTGAAGAAGGACAGAGAAACTATGGGTCAC
CGATATGTGGAAGTGTTCAAATCCAACAATGTTGAGATGGACTGGGTCATGAAGCATACTGGCCCGAACT
GCCCAGAGACAGCAGGAGACGGGCTTGTACGGCTCCGGGGCCTTCCGTTTGGCTGCAGCAAGGAGGAGAT
AGTGCAGTTTTTCTCAGGGTTGGAAATCGTGCCAAATGGGATAACATTGCCGGTGGACATCCAGGGGAGG
AGTACGGGGGAGGCCTTCGTGCAGTTTGCTTCACAGGATATAGCTGAAAAGGCTCTAAAGAAACACAAGG
AAAGAATAGGGCACAGGTACATTGAAATCTTCAAGAGTAGCCGCGCTGAGGTGCGGACCCATTACGAGCC
CCAGCGAAAGCCTATGGGCATGCAGCGACCCGGCCCCTATGACAGGCCCTCCGGTGGTCGAGGTTATAAC
ATGATGGGGAGAGGAGGATCTTATGACAGAATGCGCCGAGGGGGCTACGCAGGAGGCGTATCAGATGGGC
GGTACAATGATGGCGGTTCATCCTTCCAGAGTACAACAGGCCACTGTGTTCACATGAGGGGCCTGCCCTA
CAGATCTACAGAAACGGACATCTACAATTTCTTCTCTCCTTTGAATCCTGTGCGGGTCCATATTGAGATT
GGTCCAGATGGGCGGGTAACTGGAGAGGCGGATGTAGAGTTTGCCACACATGAAGATGCTGTGGCAGCCA
TGTCCAAAGACAAAGCCAACATGCAGCACCGTTATGTTGAGCTGTTCTTGAACTCGACAGCAGGTGGCAG
TAATGGAGCCTATAGCAGCCAGATGATGGGTAACATGGACCCAGCTTTCTTGTACAAAGTTGGCATTATA
AGAAAGCATTGCTTATCAATTTGTTGCAACGAACAGGTCACTATCAGTCAAAATAAAATCATTATTTGCC
ATCCAGCTGATATCCCCTATAGTGAGTCGTATTACATGGTCATAGCTGTTTCCTGGCAGCTCTGGCCCGT
GTCTCAAAATCTCTGATGTTACATTGCACAAGATAAAAATATATCATCATGAACAATAAAACTGTCTGCT
TACATAAACAGTAATACAAGGGGTGTTATGAGCCATATTCAACGGGAAACGTCGAGGCCGCGATTAAATT
CCAACATGGATGCTGATTTATATGGGTATAAATGGGCTCGCGATAATGTCGGGCAATCAGGTGCGACAAT
CTATCGCTTGTATGGGAAGCCCGATGCGCCAGAGTTGTTTCTGAAACATGGCAAAGGTAGCGTTGCCAAT
GATGTTACAGATGAGATGGTCAGACTAAACTGGCTGACGGAATTTATGCCTCTTCCGACCATCAAGCATT
TTATCCGTACTCCTGATGATGCATGGTTACTCACCACTGCGATCCCCGGAAAAACAGCATTCCAGGTATT
AGAAGAATATCCTGATTCAGGTGAAAATATTGTTGATGCGCTGGCAGTGTTCCTGCGCCGGTTGCATTCG
ATTCCTGTTTGTAATTGTCCTTTTAACAGCGATCGCGTATTTCGTCTCGCTCAGGCGCAATCACGAATGA
ATAACGGTTTGGTTGATGCGAGTGATTTTGATGACGAGCGTAATGGCTGGCCTGTTGAACAAGTCTGGAA
AGAAATGCATAAACTTTTGCCATTCTCACCGGATTCAGTCGTCACTCATGGTGATTTCTCACTTGATAAC
CTTATTTTTGACGAGGGGAAATTAATAGGTTGTATTGATGTTGGACGAGTCGGAATCGCAGACCGATACC
AGGATCTTGCCATCCTATGGAACTGCCTCGGTGAGTTTTCTCCTTCATTACAGAAACGGCTTTTTCAAAA
ATATGGTATTGATAATCCTGATATGAATAAATTGCAGTTTCATTTGATGCTCGATGAGTTTTTCTAATCA
GAATTGGTTAATTGGTTGTAACACTGGCAGAGCATTACGCTGACTTGACGGGACGGCGCAAGCTCATGAC
CAAAATCCCTTAACGTGAGTTACGCGTCGTTCCACTGAGCGTCAGACCCCGTAGAAAAGATCAAAGGATC
TTCTTGAGATCCTTTTTTTCTGCGCGTAATCTGCTGCTTGCAAACAAAAAAACCACCGCTACCAGCGGTG
GTTTGTTTGCCGGATCAAGAGCTACCAACTCTTTTTCCGAAGGTAACTGGCTTCAGCAGAGCGCAGATAC
CAAATACTGTTCTTCTAGTGTAGCCGTAGTTAGGCCACCACTTCAAGAACTCTGTAGCACCGCCTACATA
CCTCGCTCTGCTAATCCTGTTACCAGTGGCTGCTGCCAGTGGCGATAAGTCGTGTCTTACCGGGTTGGAC
TCAAGACGATAGTTACCGGATAAGGCGCAGCGGTCGGGCTGAACGGGGGGTTCGTGCACACAGCCCAGCT
TGGAGCGAACGACCTACACCGAACTGAGATACCTACAGCGTGAGCTATGAGAAAGCGCCACGCTTCCCGA
AGGGAGAAAGGCGGACAGGTATCCGGTAAGCGGCAGGGTCGGAACAGGAGAGCGCACGAGGGAGCTTCCA
GGGGGAAACGCCTGGTATCTTTATAGTCCTGTCGGGTTTCGCCACCTCTGACTTGAGCGTCGATTTTTGT
GATGCTCGTCAGGGGGGCGGAGCCTATGGAAAAACGCCAGCAACGCGGCCTTTTTACGGTTCCTGGCCTT
TTGCTGGCCTTTTGCTCACATGTT
